>Addgene plasmid #141042 | pENTR-L3-Csy4-FokI-dCas9-L2 | addgene full sequence | sequence record 305035 | Addgene NGS Result
TTGTACAAAGTTGGCATTATAAGAAAGCATTGCTTATCAATTTGTTGCAACGAACAGGTCACTATCAGTC
AAAATAAAATCATTATTTGCCATCCAGCTGCAGCTCTGGCCCGTGTCTCAAAATCTCTGATGTTACATTG
CACAAGATAAAAATATATCATCATGAACAATAAAACTGTCTGCTTACATAAACAGTAATACAAGGGGTGT
TATGAGCCATATTCAACGGGAAACGTCGAGGCCGCGATTAAATTCCAACATGGATGCTGATTTATATGGG
TATAAATGGGCTCGCGATAATGTCGGGCAATCAGGTGCGACAATCTATCGCTTGTATGGGAAGCCCGATG
CGCCAGAGTTGTTTCTGAAACATGGCAAAGGTAGCGTTGCCAATGATGTTACAGATGAGATGGTCAGACT
AAACTGGCTGACGGAATTTATGCCTCTTCCGACCATCAAGCATTTTATCCGTACTCCTGATGATGCATGG
TTACTCACCACTGCGATCCCCGGAAAAACAGCATTCCAGGTATTAGAAGAATATCCTGATTCAGGTGAAA
ATATTGTTGATGCGCTGGCAGTGTTCCTGCGCCGGTTGCATTCGATTCCTGTTTGTAATTGTCCTTTTAA
CAGCGATCGCGTATTTCGTCTCGCTCAGGCGCAATCACGAATGAATAACGGTTTGGTTGATGCGAGTGAT
TTTGATGACGAGCGTAATGGCTGGCCTGTTGAACAAGTCTGGAAAGAAATGCATAAACTTTTGCCATTCT
CACCGGATTCAGTCGTCACTCATGGTGATTTCTCACTTGATAACCTTATTTTTGACGAGGGGAAATTAAT
AGGTTGTATTGATGTTGGACGAGTCGGAATCGCAGACCGATACCAGGATCTTGCCATCCTATGGAACTGC
CTCGGTGAGTTTTCTCCTTCATTACAGAAACGGCTTTTTCAAAAATATGGTATTGATAATCCTGATATGA
ATAAATTGCAGTTTCATTTGATGCTCGATGAGTTTTTCTAATCAGAATTGGTTAATTGGTTGTAACACTG
GCAGAGCATTACGCTGACTTGACGGGACGGCGCAAGCTCATGACCAAAATCCCTTAACGTGAGTTTTCGT
TCCACTGAGCGTCAGACCCCGTAGAAAAGATCAAAGGATCTTCTTGAGATCCTTTTTTTCTGCGCGTAAT
CTGCTGCTTGCAAACAAAAAAACCACCGCTACCAGCGGTGGTTTGTTTGCCGGATCAAGAGCTACCAACT
CTTTTTCCGAAGGTAACTGGCTTCAGCAGAGCGCAGATACCAAATACTGTTCTTCTAGTGTAGCCGTAGT
TAGGCCACCACTTCAAGAACTCTGTAGCACCGCCTACATACCTCGCTCTGCTAATCCTGTTACCAGTGGC
TGCTGCCAGTGGCGATAAGTCGTGTCTTACCGGGTTGGACTCAAGACGATAGTTACCGGATAAGGCGCAG
CGGTCGGGCTGAACGGGGGGTTCGTGCACACAGCCCAGCTTGGAGCGAACGACCTACACCGAACTGAGAT
ACCTACAGCGTGAGCTATGAGAAAGCGCCACGCTTCCCGAAGGGAGAAAGGCGGACAGGTATCCGGTAAG
CGGCAGGGTCGGAACAGGAGAGCGCACGAGGGAGCTTCCAGGGGGAAACGCCTGGTATCTTTATAGTCCT
GTCGGGTTTCGCCACCTCTGACTTGAGCGTCGATTTTTGTGATGCTCGTCAGGGGGGCGGAGCCTATGGA
AAAACGCCAGCAACGCGGCCTTTTTACGGTTCCTGGCCTTTTGCTGGCCTTTTGCTCACATGTTCTTTCC
TGCGTTATCCCCTGATTCTGTGGATAACCGTATTACCGCTAGCCAGGAAGAGTTTGTAGAAACGCAAAAA
GGCCATCCGTCAGGATGGCCTTCTGCTTAGTTTGATGCCTGGCAGTTTATGGCGGGCGTCCTGCCCGCCA
CCCTCCGGGCCGTTGCTTCACAACGTTCAAATCCGCTCCCGGCGGATTTGTCCTACTCAGGAGAGCGTTC
ACCGACAAACAACAGATAAAACGAAAGGCCCAGTCTTCCGACTGAGCCTTTCGTTTTATTTGATGCCTGG
CAGTTCCCTACTCTCGCGTTAACGCTAGCATGGATCTCGGGCCCCAAATAATGATTTTATTTTGACTGAT
AGTGACCTGTTCGTTGCAACAAATTGATGAGCAATGCTTTTTTATAATGCCAACTTTGTATAATAAAGTT
GGGTACCGCGGGCCCGGGATCCACCGGTCGCCACCATGGGTGATCATTATCTGGATATTCGGCTGAGGCC
TGATCCAGAGTTCCCACCTGCGCAGCTGATGTCTGTCCTTTTTGGCAAACTTCATCAGGCCCTGGTTGCC
CAGGGCGGAGATCGGATAGGGGTAAGCTTTCCAGACCTCGACGAAAGCCGGAGCCGCCTGGGAGAACGCC
TGCGGATCCACGCTTCTGCCGACGATCTGAGAGCCTTGCTGGCAAGGCCATGGCTTGAGGGGCTCCGGGA
TCACCTGCAGTTTGGCGAACCCGCCGTTGTTCCCCACCCAACCCCTTATCGGCAGGTGTCTAGAGTGCAG
GCCAAATCTAATCCAGAACGGCTGCGACGGCGACTCATGCGGCGACATGATCTTAGCGAGGAAGAGGCCC
GAAAAAGAATCCCTGATACCGTGGCCCGCGCCCTTGACTTGCCTTTTGTCACACTGCGGTCCCAGAGTAC
GGGGCAGCATTTCAGACTTTTCATTCGACACGGGCCACTGCAAGTTACCGCCGAAGAAGGAGGCTTTACT
TGTTATGGACTCTCCAAGGGAGGTTTCGTGCCCTGGTTTGAGGGCAGAGGAAGTCTGTTAACATGCGGTG
ACGTCGAGGAGAATCCTGGCCCAATGCCTAAGAAGAAGCGGAAGGTGAGCAGCCAACTTGTGAAGTCTGA
ACTCGAGGAGAAAAAATCAGAGTTGAGACACAAGTTGAAGTACGTGCCACACGAATACATCGAGCTTATC
GAGATCGCCAGAAACAGTACCCAGGATAGGATCCTTGAGATGAAAGTCATGGAGTTCTTTATGAAGGTCT
ACGGTTATAGAGGAAAGCACCTTGGCGGTAGCAGAAAGCCCGATGGCGCCATCTATACTGTCGGATCTCC
TATCGATTATGGGGTGATCGTGGATACCAAAGCTTACTCAGGCGGGTACAACTTGCCCATAGGACAAGCC
GACGAGATGCAGCGGTATGTCGAAGAGAACCAGACGCGCAACAAGCACATCAACCCCAATGAATGGTGGA
AAGTGTACCCAAGTAGTGTGACTGAGTTCAAGTTCCTGTTTGTCTCCGGCCACTTTAAGGGCAATTATAA
AGCTCAGCTCACTAGACTCAATCACATCACAAACTGCAACGGAGCTGTGTTGTCAGTGGAGGAGCTCCTG
ATTGGAGGCGAGATGATCAAAGCCGGCACCCTTACACTGGAGGAGGTGCGGCGGAAGTTCAACAATGGAG
AGATCAACTTCGGTGGCGGTGGATCCGATAAAAAGTATTCTATTGGTTTAGCCATCGGCACTAATTCCGT
TGGATGGGCTGTCATAACCGATGAATACAAAGTACCTTCAAAGAAATTTAAGGTGTTGGGGAACACAGAC
CGTCATTCGATTAAAAAGAATCTTATCGGTGCCCTCCTATTCGATAGTGGCGAAACGGCAGAGGCGACTC
GCCTGAAACGAACCGCTCGGAGAAGGTATACACGTCGCAAGAACCGAATATGTTACTTACAAGAAATTTT
TAGCAATGAGATGGCCAAAGTTGACGATTCTTTCTTTCACCGTTTGGAAGAGTCCTTCCTTGTCGAAGAG
GACAAGAAACATGAACGGCACCCCATCTTTGGAAACATAGTAGATGAGGTGGCATATCATGAAAAGTACC
CAACGATTTATCACCTCAGAAAAAAGCTAGTTGACTCAACTGATAAAGCGGACCTGAGGTTAATCTACTT
GGCTCTTGCCCATATGATAAAGTTCCGTGGGCACTTTCTCATTGAGGGTGATCTAAATCCGGACAACTCG
GATGTCGACAAACTGTTCATCCAGTTAGTACAAACCTATAATCAGTTGTTTGAAGAGAACCCTATAAATG
CAAGTGGCGTGGATGCGAAGGCTATTCTTAGCGCCCGCCTCTCTAAATCCCGACGGCTAGAAAACCTGAT
CGCACAATTACCCGGAGAGAAGAAAAATGGGTTGTTCGGTAACCTTATAGCGCTCTCACTAGGCCTGACA
CCAAATTTTAAGTCGAACTTCGACTTAGCTGAAGATGCCAAATTGCAGCTTAGTAAGGACACGTACGATG
ACGATCTCGACAATCTACTGGCACAAATTGGAGATCAGTATGCGGACTTATTTTTGGCTGCCAAAAACCT
TAGCGATGCAATCCTCCTATCTGACATACTGAGAGTTAATACTGAGATTACCAAGGCGCCGTTATCCGCT
TCAATGATCAAAAGGTACGATGAACATCACCAAGACTTGACACTTCTCAAGGCCCTAGTCCGTCAGCAAC
TGCCTGAGAAATATAAGGAAATATTCTTTGATCAGTCGAAAAACGGGTACGCAGGTTATATTGACGGCGG
AGCGAGTCAAGAGGAATTCTACAAGTTTATCAAACCCATATTAGAGAAGATGGATGGGACGGAAGAGTTG
CTTGTAAAACTCAATCGCGAAGATCTACTGCGAAAGCAGCGGACTTTCGACAACGGTAGCATTCCACATC
AAATCCACTTAGGCGAATTGCATGCTATACTTAGAAGGCAGGAGGATTTTTATCCGTTCCTCAAAGACAA
TCGTGAAAAGATTGAGAAAATCCTAACCTTTCGCATACCTTACTATGTGGGACCCCTGGCCCGAGGGAAC
TCTCGGTTCGCATGGATGACAAGAAAGTCCGAAGAAACGATTACTCCATGGAATTTTGAGGAAGTTGTCG
ATAAAGGTGCGTCAGCTCAATCGTTCATCGAGAGGATGACCAACTTTGACAAGAATTTACCGAACGAAAA
AGTATTGCCTAAGCACAGTTTACTTTACGAGTATTTCACAGTGTACAATGAACTCACGAAAGTTAAGTAT
GTCACTGAGGGCATGCGTAAACCCGCCTTTCTAAGCGGAGAACAGAAGAAAGCAATAGTAGATCTGTTAT
TCAAGACCAACCGCAAAGTGACAGTTAAGCAATTGAAAGAGGACTACTTTAAGAAAATTGAATGCTTCGA
TTCTGTCGAGATCTCCGGGGTAGAAGATCGATTTAATGCGTCACTTGGTACGTATCATGACCTCCTAAAG
ATAATTAAAGATAAGGACTTCCTGGATAACGAAGAGAATGAAGATATCTTAGAAGATATAGTGTTGACTC
TTACCCTCTTTGAAGATCGGGAAATGATTGAGGAAAGACTAAAAACATACGCTCACCTGTTCGACGATAA
GGTTATGAAACAGTTAAAGAGGCGTCGCTATACGGGCTGGGGACGATTGTCGCGGAAACTTATCAACGGG
ATAAGAGACAAGCAAAGTGGTAAAACTATTCTCGATTTTCTAAAGAGCGACGGCTTCGCCAATAGGAACT
TTATGCAGCTGATCCATGATGACTCTTTAACCTTCAAAGAGGATATACAAAAGGCACAGGTTTCCGGACA
AGGGGACTCATTGCACGAACATATTGCGAATCTTGCTGGTTCGCCAGCCATCAAAAAGGGCATACTCCAG
ACAGTCAAAGTAGTGGATGAGCTAGTTAAGGTCATGGGACGTCACAAACCGGAAAACATTGTAATCGAGA
TGGCACGCGAAAATCAAACGACTCAGAAGGGGCAAAAAAACAGTCGAGAGCGGATGAAGAGAATAGAAGA
GGGTATTAAAGAACTGGGCAGCCAGATCTTAAAGGAGCATCCTGTGGAAAATACCCAATTGCAGAACGAG
AAACTTTACCTCTATTACCTACAAAATGGAAGGGACATGTATGTTGATCAGGAACTGGACATAAACCGTT
TATCTGATTACGACGTCGATGCCATTGTACCCCAATCCTTTTTGAAGGACGATTCAATCGACAATAAAGT
GCTTACACGCTCGGATAAGAACCGAGGGAAAAGTGACAATGTTCCAAGCGAGGAAGTCGTAAAGAAAATG
AAGAACTATTGGCGGCAGCTCCTAAATGCGAAACTGATAACGCAAAGAAAGTTCGATAACTTAACTAAAG
CTGAGAGGGGTGGCTTGTCTGAACTTGACAAGGCCGGATTTATTAAACGTCAGCTCGTGGAAACCCGCCA
AATCACAAAGCATGTTGCACAGATACTAGATTCCCGAATGAATACGAAATACGACGAGAACGATAAGCTG
ATTCGGGAAGTCAAAGTAATCACTTTAAAGTCAAAATTGGTGTCGGACTTCAGAAAGGATTTTCAATTCT
ATAAAGTTAGGGAGATAAATAACTACCACCATGCGCACGACGCTTATCTTAATGCCGTCGTAGGGACCGC
ACTCATTAAGAAATACCCGAAGCTAGAAAGTGAGTTTGTGTATGGTGATTACAAAGTTTATGACGTCCGT
AAGATGATCGCGAAAAGCGAACAGGAGATAGGCAAGGCTACAGCCAAATACTTCTTTTATTCTAACATTA
TGAATTTCTTTAAGACGGAAATCACTCTGGCAAACGGAGAGATACGCAAACGACCTTTAATTGAAACCAA
TGGGGAGACAGGTGAAATCGTATGGGATAAGGGCCGGGACTTCGCGACGGTGAGAAAAGTTTTGTCCATG
CCCCAAGTCAACATAGTAAAGAAAACTGAGGTGCAGACCGGAGGGTTTTCAAAGGAATCGATTCTTCCAA
AAAGGAATAGTGATAAGCTCATCGCTCGTAAAAAGGACTGGGACCCGAAAAAGTACGGTGGCTTCGATAG
CCCTACAGTTGCCTATTCTGTCCTAGTAGTGGCAAAAGTTGAGAAGGGAAAATCCAAGAAACTGAAGTCA
GTCAAAGAATTATTGGGGATAACGATTATGGAGCGCTCGTCTTTTGAAAAGAACCCCATCGACTTCCTTG
AGGCGAAAGGTTACAAGGAAGTAAAAAAGGATCTCATAATTAAACTACCAAAGTATAGTCTGTTTGAGTT
AGAAAATGGCCGAAAACGGATGTTGGCTAGCGCCGGAGAGCTTCAAAAGGGGAACGAACTCGCACTACCG
TCTAAATACGTGAATTTCCTGTATTTAGCGTCCCATTACGAGAAGTTGAAAGGTTCACCTGAAGATAACG
AACAGAAGCAACTTTTTGTTGAGCAGCACAAACATTATCTCGACGAAATCATAGAGCAAATTTCGGAATT
CAGTAAGAGAGTCATCCTAGCTGATGCCAATCTGGACAAAGTATTAAGCGCATACAACAAGCACAGGGAT
AAACCCATACGTGAGCAGGCGGAAAATATTATCCATTTGTTTACTCTTACCAACCTCGGCGCTCCAGCCG
CATTCAAGTATTTTGACACAACGATAGATCGCAAACGATACACTTCTACCAAGGAGGTGCTAGACGCGAC
ACTGATTCACCAATCCATCACGGGATTATATGAAACTCGGATAGATTTGTCACAGCTTGGGGGTGACGGA
TCCCCCAAGAAGAAGAGGAAAGTCTCGAGCGACTACAAAGACCATGACGGTGATTATAAAGATCATGACA
TCGATTACAAGGATGACGATGACAAGTGAAGCGGCCGCCAGCTTTC
Features (pLannotate 1.2.2; 11 found; start..end, strand, type, name):
    212..1021    +  CDS            KanR: aminoglycoside phosphotransferase; aph(3')-Ia; confers resistance to kanamycin in bacteria or G418 (Geneticin®) in eukaryotes
   1164..1752    +  rep_origin     ori: high-copy-number ColE1/pMB1/pBR322/pUC origin of replication
   1887..1914    -  terminator     rrnB T2 terminator: transcription terminator T2 from the E. coli rrnB gene
   2046..2089    +  terminator     rrnB T1 terminator: Escherichia coli rrnB; transcription terminator T1 from the E. coli rrnB gene
   2146..2241    +  protein_bind   attL3: mutant version of attL; recombination site for the Gateway® LR reaction LR Clonase™
   2242..2268    +  misc_feature   MCS (fragment): multiple cloning site
   2282..2839    +  CDS            cas6f: CAS6_PSEAB - Also known as csy4. Experimental evidence at protein level: Swiss-Prot protein existence level 1. CRISPR (clustered regularly interspaced short palindromic repeat) is an adaptive immune system that provides protection against mobile genetic elements (viruses, transposable elements and conjugative plasmids). CRISPR clusters contain sequences complementary to antecedent mobile elements and target invading nucleic acids. CRISPR clusters are transcribed and processed into CRISPR RNA (crRNA). Processes pre-crRNA into individual crRNA units. Absolutely required for crRNA production or s
   2909..3511    +  CDS            fokIR (fragment): T2F1_PLAOK - Also known as rfoKI. Experimental evidence at protein level: Swiss-Prot protein existence level 1. Recognizes the double-stranded sequence 5'-GGATG-3'/3'-CATCC- 5' and cleaves respectively 14 bases after G-1 and 13 bases before C-1. From Planomicrobium okeanokoites (Planococcus okeanokoites) (Flavobacterium okeanokoites).
   3527..7627    +  CDS            Cas9 VQR: Streptococcus pyogenes Cas9 endonuclease with the D1135V/R1335Q/T1337R mutations has an altered recognition specificity for the protospacer adjacent motif (PAM) (Kleinstiver et al., 2015)
   7661..7726    +  CDS            3xFLAG: three tandem FLAG® epitope tags, followed by an enterokinase cleavage site
   7738..89      -  protein_bind   attL2 (across the origin): mutant version of attL; recombination site for the Gateway® LR reaction LR Clonase™
