[The description below was written by a language model from this plasmid's Addgene catalogue record and pLannotate feature annotations shown in this document.]
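Description:
pENTR-L3-Csy4-FokI-dCas9-L2 is a Gateway entry clone built on a pDONR backbone, intended as one module in Multisite Gateway assembly of mammalian expression and gene-targeting vectors. The 7.7 kb plasmid is propagated in E. coli at high copy from a ColE1/pUC-type origin and selected with kanamycin through an aph(3')-Ia resistance gene. The rrnB T1 and T2 terminators lie upstream of the cloning region, where they insulate the insert from read-through transcription originating in the backbone.

The payload sits between attL3 and attL2 recombination sites, so an LR Clonase reaction can transfer it, together with other entry modules carrying compatible att sites, into a destination vector in a defined order and orientation. The insert is a synthetic Csy4-2A-FokI-dCas9 open reading frame. It begins with Csy4 (Cas6f), the Pseudomonas CRISPR endoribonuclease that cleaves precursor transcripts at its recognition hairpin and can therefore release multiple guide RNAs from a single transcript. According to the insert name, a 2A self-cleaving peptide follows, although it is not annotated in the feature table. Next come the FokI nuclease domain fragment, fused to a Streptococcus pyogenes Cas9 coding sequence, and a C-terminal 3xFLAG tag. The automated annotation labels the Cas9 segment as the VQR PAM variant, whereas the catalogue describes it as catalytically dead dCas9; the record does not resolve this discrepancy. FokI-dCas9 fusions cut DNA only when two guide-directed monomers dimerise at adjacent sites, which improves specificity.

No promoter or polyadenylation signal is annotated within the cassette, so expression elements are presumably supplied by other modules or by the destination vector after assembly. The associated work describes a toolbox for knock-in gene targeting.
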