Addgene plasmid #141042: pENTR-L3-Csy4-FokI-dCas9-L2
Purpose: Mutisite Gateway mediated vector construction
Depositing lab: Hideyuki Okano. Depositing organization: Keio University. Publication: A versatile toolbox for knock-in gene targeting based on the Multisite Gateway technology. Yoshimatsu S, Sone T, Nakajima M, Sato T, Okochi R, Ishikawa M, Nakamura M, Sasaki E, Shiozawa S, Okano H. PLoS One. 2019 Aug 27;14(8):e0221164. doi: 10.1371/journal.pone.0221164. eCollection 2019. PubMed 31454364.
Backbone
  Vector backbone: pDONR
  Backbone manufacturer: Thermo Fisher Scientific
  Vector type: Mammalian Expression
Growth in bacteria
  Bacterial resistance: Kanamycin, 50 μg/mL
  Growth temperature: 37°C
  Growth strain: DH5alpha
  Copy number: High Copy
Gene/Insert
  Gene/Insert name: Csy4-2A-FokI-dCas9
  Species: Synthetic
  Cloning method: Restriction Enzyme; 5′ cloning site Unknown (unknown if destroyed)
Terms and licenses: Academic/Nonprofit Terms; Industry Terms: Not Available to Industry
How to cite: pENTR-L3-Csy4-FokI-dCas9-L2 was a gift from Hideyuki Okano (Addgene plasmid # 141042 ; http://n2t.net/addgene:141042 ; RRID:Addgene_141042)
